>Addgene plasmid #54227 | mEmerald-Peripherin-N-18 | depositor partial sequence | sequence record 84372 | insert sequence
ACGTTCAGATTCCGGCTAGCAGCCACCATGAGCCACCACCCGTCGGGCCTCCGGGCCGGCTTCAGCTCCA
CCTCATACCGCCGTACCTTCGGTCCACCGCCCTCACTATCCCCCGGGGCCTTCTCCTACTCGTCCAGCTC
CCGCTTCTCCAGCAGCCGCCTGCTGGGCTCCGCGTCCCCGAGCTCCTCGGTGCGCCTGGGCAGCTTCCGT
AGCCCCCGAGCGGGAGCGGGCGCCCTCCTGCGCCTGCCCTCGGAGCGCCTCGACTTCTCCATGGCCGAGG
CCCTCAACCAGGAGTTCCTGGCCACGCGCAGCAACGAGAAGCAGGAGCTGCAGGAGCTCAACGACCGCTT
CGCCAACTTCATCGAGAAGGTACGCTTTCTGGAGCAGCAGAACGCGGCCCTGCGCGGGGAGCTGAGCCAA
GCCCGGGGCCAGGAGCCGGCGCGCGCCGACCAGCTGTGCCAGCAGGAGCTGCGCGAGCTGCGGCGAGAGC
TGGAGCTGTTGGGCCGCGAGCGTGACCGGGTGCAGGTGGAGCGCGACGGGCTGGCGGAGGACCTGGCGGC
GCTCAAGCAGAGGTTGGAGGAGGAGACGCGCAAGCGGGAGGACGCGGAGCACAACCTCGTGCTCTTCCGC
AAGGACGTGGACGATGCCACTCTGTCCCGCCTGGAACTAGAGCGCAAGATTGAGTCTCTGATGGATGAGA
TTGAGTTCCTCAAGAAGCTGCACGAGGAGGAGCTGCGAGACCTGCAGGTGAGTGTGGAGAGCCAGCAGGT
GCAGCAGGTGGAGGTGGAAGCCACGGTGAAGCCCGAGCTGACGGCAGCGCTGAGGGACATCCGCGCGCAG
TACGAGAGCATCGCCGCGAAGAACCTGCAGGAGGCGGAGGAGTGGTACAAGTCCAAGTACGCGGACCTGT
CCGACGCTGCCAACCGGAACCACGAGGCCCTGCGCCAGGCCAAGCAGGAGATGAACGAGTCCCGACGCCA
GATCCAGAGTCTAACGTGCGAGGTGGACGGGCTGCGCGGCACGAACGAGGCGCTGCTCAGGCAGTTGAGA
GAGCTGGAGGAGCAGTTCGCCCTGGAGGCGGGGGGCTACCAGGCGGGCGCTGCGCGGCTCGAGGAGGAGC
TGCGACAGCTAAAAGAGGAGATGGCGCGGCACCTGAGGGAGTACCAGGAGCTCCTCAACGTCAAGATGGC
CCTGGACATCGAGATCGCCACCTACCGCAAGCTGCTGGAGGGCGAGGAGAGCCGGATCTCCGTGCCCGTC
CATTCTTTTGCCTCCTTAAATATAAAGACGACTGTGCCTGAGGTGGAGCCTCCCCAGGACAGCCACAGCC
GGAAGACGGTTCTGATCAAGACCATTGAGACCCGGAATGGGGAGGTGGTGACAGAGTCCCAGAAGGAGCA
GCGCAGTGAGCTGGACAAGTCTTCTGCCCACAGTTACAGCGGTGGGAGCGGTGGCGCATCCGGCGGTAGC
GGGGATCCACCGGTCGCCACCATGGTGAGCAAGGGCGAGGAGCTGTTCACCGGGGTGGTGCCCATCCTGG
TCGAGCTGGACGGCGACGTAAACGGCCACAAGTTCAGCGTGTCCGGCGAGGGCGAGGGCGATGCCACCTA
CGGCAAGCTGACCCTGAAGTTCATCTGCACCACCGGCAAGCTGCCCGTGCCCTGGCCCACCCTCGTGACC
ACCTTGACCTACGGCGTGCAGTGCTTCGCCCGCTACCCCGACCACATGAAGCAGCACGACTTCTTCAAGT
CCGCCATGCCCGAAGGCTACGTCCAGGAGCGCACCATCTTCTTCAAGGACGACGGCAACTACAAGACCCG
CGCCGAGGTGAAGTTCGAGGGCGACACCCTGGTGAACCGCATCGAGCTGAAGGGCATCGACTTCAAGGAG
GACGGCAACATCCTGGGGCACAAGCTGGAGTACAACTACAACAGCCACAAGGTCTATATCACCGCCGACA
AGCAGAAGAACGGCATCAAGGTGAACTTCAAGACCCGCCACAACATCGAGGACGGCAGCGTGCAGCTCGC
CGACCACTACCAGCAGAACACCCCCATCGGCGACGGCCCCGTGCTGCTGCCCGACAACCACTACCTGAGC
ACCCAGTCCAAGCTGAGCAAAGACCCCAACGAGAAGCGCGATCACATGGTCCTGCTGGAGTTCGTGACCG
CCGCCGGGATCACTCTCGGCATGGACGAGCTGTACAAGTAAGCGGCCGCGACTCTAGATCATAATCAGCC
ATA
