>Addgene plasmid #54227 | mEmerald-Peripherin-N-18 | addgene partial sequence | sequence record 89344 | EGFP-N 5'-CGTCGCCGTCCAGCTCGACCAG-3'
GCTCCTCGCCCTTGCTCACCATGGTGGCGACCGGTGGATCCCCGCTACCGCCGGATGCGCCACCGCTCCC
ACCGCTGTAACTGTGGGCAGAAGACTTGTCCAGCTCACTGCGCTGCTCCTTCTGGGACTCTGTCACCACC
TCCCCATTCCGGGTCTCAATGGTCTTGATCAGAACCGTCTTCCGGCTGTGGCTGTCCTGGGGAGGCTCCA
CCTCAGGCACAGTCGTCTTTATATTTAAGGAGGCAAAAGAATGGACGGGCACGGAGATCCGGCTCTCCTC
GCCCTCCAGCAGCTTGCGGTAGGTGGCGATCTCGATGTCCAGGGCCATCTTGACGTTGAGGAGCTCCTGG
TACTCCCTCAGGTGCCGCGCCATCTCCTCTTTTAGCTGTCGCAGCTCCTCCTCGAGCCGCGCAGCGCCCG
CCTGGTAGCCCCCCGCCTCCAGGGCGAACTGCTCCTCCAGCTCTCTCAACTGCCTGAGCAGCGCCTCGTT
CGTGCCGCGCAGCCCGTCCACCTCGCACGTTAGACTCTGGATCTGGCGTCGGGACTCGTTCATCTCCTGC
TTGGCCTGGCGCAGGGCCTCGTGGTTCCGGTTGGCAGCGTCGGACAGGTCCGCGTACTTGGACTTGTACC
ACTCCTCCGCCTCCTGCAGGTTCTTCGCGGCGATGCTCTCGTACTGCGCGCGGATGTCCCTCAGCGCTGC
CGTCAGCTCGGGCTTCACCGTGGCTTCCACCTCCACCTGCTGCACCTGCTGGCTCTCCACACTCACCTGC
AGGTCTCGCAGCTCCTCCTCGTGCAGCTTCTTGAGGAACTCAATCTCATCCATCAGAGACTCAATCTTGC
GCTCTAGTTCCAGGCGGGACAGAGTGGCATCGTCCACGTCCTTGCGGAAGAGCACGAGGTTGTGCTCCGC
GTCCTC
