[The description below was written by a language model from this plasmid's Addgene catalogue record.]
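Description:
mEmerald-Peripherin-N-18 is a mammalian expression plasmid built on the mEmerald-N1 backbone (about 4.75 kb without insert), designed to produce human peripherin fused to the green fluorescent protein mEmerald. The insert is the coding sequence of PRPH (also known as NEF4 or PRPH1), a type III intermediate filament protein. It is placed upstream of the fluorescent protein, so mEmerald sits at the C-terminus of the fusion. The "N-18" in the name probably denotes the N1-style orientation and an 18-residue linker between the two partners, but the record does not state this. Expression is driven by the CMV promoter, a strong constitutive promoter in most mammalian cell lines. The listed 3′ sequencing primer implies an SV40 polyadenylation signal downstream of the fusion. The cloning method is recorded as unknown, and no feature table is provided, so other backbone elements cannot be confirmed in detail.

In bacteria the plasmid is maintained at high copy number under kanamycin selection. In mammalian cells a neomycin resistance marker allows G418 selection of stable transfectants.

The construct is intended as a fluorescent localization marker. When expressed, the peripherin fusion labels the intermediate filament network, allowing it to be visualized in cells by fluorescence microscopy. mEmerald is a bright GFP derivative with an excitation peak of 487 nm and an emission peak of 509 nm according to the record, making it compatible with standard GFP/FITC filter sets and with multicolor imaging alongside spectrally distinct fluorescent fusions.
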