Addgene plasmid #54227: mEmerald-Peripherin-N-18
Purpose: Localization: Intermediate Filaments, Excitation: 487, Emission: 509
Depositing lab: Michael Davidson. Depositing organization: Florida State University, Tallahassee.
Backbone
  Vector backbone: mEmerald-N1
  Backbone size w/o insert (bp): 4750
  Vector type: Mammalian Expression
  Selectable markers: Neomycin (select with G418)
Growth in bacteria
  Bacterial resistance: Kanamycin, 50 μg/mL
  Growth temperature: 37°C
  Growth strain: DH5alpha
  Copy number: High Copy
Gene/Insert
  Gene/Insert name: Peripherin (alt name: NM_006262.3)
  Species: H. sapiens (human)
  GenBank ID: Peripherin
  Entrez Gene: PRPH (a.k.a. NEF4, PRPH1)
  Promoter: CMV
  Tag / fusion protein: mEmerald (C terminal on backbone)
  Cloning method: Unknown
  Sequencing primers: 5′ CMV-F; 3′ SV40pA-R
Terms and licenses: Academic/Nonprofit Terms; Industry Terms
Depositor comments: . Excitation = 487; Emission = 509. Localization data: Intermediate Filaments
How to cite: mEmerald-Peripherin-N-18 was a gift from Michael Davidson (Addgene plasmid # 54227 ; http://n2t.net/addgene:54227 ; RRID:Addgene_54227)
